Addgene plasmid #238258: pRK5_mCherry-P300
Purpose: For overexpression of mCherry-P300
Depositing lab: Denes Hnisz. Depositing organization: Max Planck Institute for Molecular Genetics. Publication: Probing condensate microenvironments with a micropeptide killswitch. Zhang Y, Stoppelkamp I, Fernandez-Pernas P, Allram M, Charman M, Magalhaes AP, Piedavent-Salomon M, Sommer G, Sung YC, Meyer K, Grams N, Halko E, Dongre S, Meierhofer D, Malszycki M, Ilik IA, Aktas T, Kraushar ML, Vastenhouw N, Weitzman MD, Grebien F, Niskanen H, Hnisz D. Nature. 2025 Jun 4. doi: 10.1038/s41586-025-09141-5. PubMed 40468084.
Backbone
  Vector backbone: pRK5
  Vector type: Mammalian Expression
Growth in bacteria
  Bacterial resistance: Ampicillin, 100 μg/mL
  Growth temperature: 37°C
  Growth strain: DH5alpha
  Copy number: High Copy
Gene/Insert
  Gene/Insert name: mCherry-P300
  Species: H. sapiens (human)
  Cloning method: Gibson Cloning
Terms and licenses: Academic/Nonprofit Terms; Industry Terms: Not Available to Industry
How to cite: pRK5_mCherry-P300 was a gift from Denes Hnisz (Addgene plasmid # 238258 ; http://n2t.net/addgene:238258 ; RRID:Addgene_238258)
