[The description below was written by a language model from this plasmid's Addgene catalogue record and pLannotate feature annotations shown in this document.]
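Description:
pRK5_mCherry-P300 is a mammalian expression plasmid of about 12.6 kb, built on the pRK5 backbone and designed to overexpress human p300 (EP300) as a red fluorescent fusion protein. It is maintained in E. coli through a high-copy ColE1/pUC-type origin and selected with ampicillin via the β-lactamase (AmpR) gene and its own promoter. The backbone also carries an M13 phage origin, which can support single-stranded DNA production, along with short remnants of earlier cloning vectors (fragments of lacZα, lacI, rop and bom, plus a lac promoter/operator region) that have no evident role in the construct's intended use.

The expression cassette is driven by the human cytomegalovirus immediate early enhancer and promoter, followed by a fragment of a modified CMV intron A and an SP6 phage promoter that could in principle allow in vitro transcription. A short fragment annotated as an immunoglobulin heavy chain signal sequence lies upstream of the coding region and appears to be a backbone leftover rather than part of the fusion. The mCherry coding sequence is placed at the N-terminus, separated by a short linker region from the roughly 7.2 kb EP300 open reading frame, and the transcript is terminated by an SV40 polyadenylation signal. An SV40 enhancer/early promoter sits downstream of the cassette; no mammalian selection marker is annotated after it. The insert was assembled by Gibson cloning. The stated purpose is overexpression of mCherry-P300, which allows the localisation of this transcriptional coactivator and acetyltransferase to be followed by fluorescence imaging in transfected mammalian cells. The associated publication concerns probing biomolecular condensate microenvironments.
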