Features (pLannotate 1.2.2; 21 found; start..end, strand, type, name):
     14..393     +  enhancer       CMV enhancer: human cytomegalovirus immediate early enhancer
    394..597     +  promoter       CMV promoter: human cytomegalovirus (CMV) immediate early promoter
    733..776     +  intron         CMV intron (fragment): modified intron A from human cytomegalovirus
    828..846     +  promoter       SP6 promoter: promoter for bacteriophage SP6 RNA polymerase
    850..887     +  CDS            IgH signal sequence (fragment): signal sequence from the mouse immunoglobulin heavy chain variable region
    939..1646    +  CDS            mCherry: mCherry is a basic (constitutively fluorescent) red fluorescent protein published in 2004, derived from Discosoma sp.. It is reported to be a very rapidly-maturing monomer with low acid sensitivity.
   1677..8918    +  CDS            EP300: EP300_HUMAN - Also known as P300. Experimental evidence at protein level: Swiss-Prot protein existence level 1. (Microbial infection) In case of HIV-1 infection, it is recruited by the viral protein Tat. Regulates Tat's transactivating activity and may help inducing chromatin remodeling of proviral genes. Binds to and may be involved in the transforming capacity of the adenovirus E1A protein. From Homo sapiens (Human).
   8954..9088    +  polyA_signal   SV40 poly(A) signal: SV40 polyadenylation signal
   9157..9514    +  promoter       SV40 promoter: SV40 enhancer and early promoter
   9533..9687    +  CDS            lacZα (fragment): LacZα fragment of β-galactosidase; lacZ fragment
   9693..9744    -  misc_feature   bom (fragment): basis of mobility region from pBR322
   9763..10143   +  rep_origin     M13 ori (sequence partly withheld): M13 bacteriophage origin of replication; arrow indicates direction of (+) strand synthesis
  10219..10268   -  misc_feature   bom (fragment): basis of mobility region from pBR322
  10370..10405   -  CDS            rop (fragment): Rop protein, which maintains plasmids at low copy number; rop
  10500..10604   +  promoter       AmpR promoter: bla
  10605..11465   +  CDS            AmpR: β-lactamase; bla; confers resistance to ampicillin, carbenicillin, and related antibiotics
  11636..12224   +  rep_origin     ori: high-copy-number ColE1/pMB1/pBR322/pUC origin of replication
  12407..12499   +  CDS            lacI (fragment): lac repressor; lacI; The lac repressor binds to the lac operator to inhibit transcription in E. coli. This inhibition can be relieved by adding lactose or isopropyl-β-D-thiogalactopyranoside (IPTG).
  12512..12533   +  protein_bind   CAP binding site: CAP binding activates transcription in the presence of cAMP. E. coli catabolite activator protein
  12548..12578   +  promoter       lac promoter: promoter for the E. coli lac operon
  12582..12604   +  protein_bind   lac operator (fragment): The lac repressor binds to the lac operator to inhibit transcription in E. coli. This inhibition can be relieved by adding lactose or isopropyl-β-D-thiogalactopyranoside (IPTG). lac repressor encoded by lacI
>Addgene plasmid #238258 | pRK5_mCherry-P300 | addgene full sequence | sequence record 474394 | Addgene NGS Result
TTCGAGCTCGCCCGACATTGATTATTGACTAGTTATTAATAGTAATCAATTACGGGGTCATTAGTTCATA
GCCCATATATGGAGTTCCGCGTTACATAACTTACGGTAAATGGCCCGCCTGGCTGACCGCCCAACGACCC
CCGCCCATTGACGTCAATAATGACGTATGTTCCCATAGTAACGCCAATAGGGACTTTCCATTGACGTCAA
TGGGTGGAGTATTTACGGTAAACTGCCCACTTGGCAGTACATCAAGTGTATCATATGCCAAGTACGCCCC
CTATTGACGTCAATGACGGTAAATGGCCCGCCTGGCATTATGCCCAGTACATGACCTTATGGGACTTTCC
TACTTGGCAGTACATCTACGTATTAGTCATCGCTATTACCATGGTGATGCGGTTTTGGCAGTACATCAAT
GGGCGTGGATAGCGGTTTGACTCACGGGGATTTCCAAGTCTCCACCCCATTGACGTCAATGGGAGTTTGT
TTTGGCACCAAAATCAACGGGACTTTCCAAAATGTCGTAACAACTCCGCCCCATTGACGCAAATGGGCGG
TAGGCGTGTACGGTGGGAGGTCTATATAAGCAGAGCTCGTTTAGTGAACCGTCAGATCGCCTGGAGACGC
CATCCACGCTGTTTTGACCTCCATAGAAGACACCGGGACCGATCCAGCCTCCGCGGCCGGGAACGGTGCA
TTGGAACGCGGATTCCCCGTGCCAAGAGTGACGTAAGTACCGCCTATAGAGTCTATAGGCCCACCCCCTT
GGCTTCGTTAGAACGCGGCTACAATTAATACATAACCTTATGTATCATACACATACGATTTAGGTGACAC
TATAGAATAACATCCACTTTGCCTTTCTCTCCACAGGTGTCCACTCCCAGGTCCAACTGCACCTCGGTTC
TATCGATTGAATTCGTACCGGTGCCACCATGGTTTCCAAAGGAGAGGAGGATAATATGGCTATAATTAAA
GAGTTTATGCGGTTCAAGGTGCATATGGAGGGATCTGTGAACGGTCACGAGTTCGAAATCGAGGGCGAAG
GCGAGGGGCGACCCTATGAAGGGACACAGACGGCCAAACTGAAGGTGACCAAGGGTGGCCCCCTGCCTTT
CGCCTGGGACATCCTGTCACCCCAGTTTATGTACGGCTCTAAGGCTTACGTTAAGCACCCTGCCGATATT
CCGGACTACTTGAAACTGAGCTTCCCTGAAGGGTTCAAGTGGGAACGGGTAATGAATTTTGAGGATGGCG
GTGTAGTCACAGTTACCCAGGACAGCTCTCTTCAGGACGGAGAATTTATCTATAAGGTTAAACTTCGGGG
CACTAACTTCCCATCAGACGGCCCCGTGATGCAGAAGAAAACTATGGGCTGGGAAGCCAGCTCAGAACGC
ATGTATCCCGAGGACGGAGCACTGAAGGGAGAAATCAAGCAGCGACTCAAGCTGAAGGATGGGGGACATT
ATGATGCTGAGGTCAAAACCACCTATAAGGCCAAGAAACCCGTTCAGCTTCCTGGGGCATACAACGTGAA
TATCAAACTGGATATTACATCCCATAACGAAGACTATACCATCGTGGAACAGTACGAGCGGGCCGAGGGC
AGACATAGCACAGGGGGCATGGATGAATTGTACAAGGGGGGAGGCGGCAGTGGCGGAGGGGGATCTATGG
CCGAGAATGTGGTGGAACCGGGGCCGCCTTCAGCCAAGCGGCCTAAACTCTCATCTCCGGCCCTCTCGGC
GTCCGCCAGCGATGGCACAGATTTTGGCTCTCTATTTGACTTGGAGCACGACTTACCAGATGAATTAATC
AACTCTACAGAATTGGGACTAACCAATGGTGGTGATATTAATCAGCTTCAGACAAGTCTTGGCATGGTAC
AAGATGCAGCTTCTAAACATAAACAGCTGTCAGAATTGCTGCGATCTGGTAGTTCCCCTAACCTCAATAT
GGGAGTTGGTGGCCCAGGTCAAGTCATGGCCAGCCAGGCCCAACAGAGCAGTCCTGGATTAGGTTTGATA
AATAGCATGGTCAAAAGCCCAATGACACAGGCAGGCTTGACTTCTCCCAACATGGGGATGGGCACTAGTG
GACCAAATCAGGGTCCTACGCAGTCAACAGGTATGATGAACAGTCCAGTAAATCAGCCTGCCATGGGAAT
GAACACAGGGATGAATGCGGGCATGAATCCTGGAATGTTGGCTGCAGGCAATGGACAAGGGATAATGCCT
AATCAAGTCATGAACGGTTCAATTGGAGCAGGCCGAGGGCGACAGAATATGCAGTACCCAAACCCAGGCA
TGGGAAGTGCTGGCAACTTACTGACTGAGCCTCTTCAGCAGGGCTCTCCCCAGATGGGAGGACAAACAGG
ATTGAGAGGCCCCCAGCCTCTTAAGATGGGAATGATGAACAACCCCAATCCTTATGGTTCACCATATACT
CAGAATCCTGGACAGCAGATTGGAGCCAGTGGCCTTGGTCTCCAGATTCAGACAAAAACTGTACTATCAA
ATAACTTATCTCCATTTGCTATGGACAAAAAGGCAGTTCCTGGTGGAGGAATGCCCAACATGGGTCAACA
GCCAGCCCCGCAGGTCCAGCAGCCAGGCCTGGTGACTCCAGTTGCCCAAGGGATGGGTTCTGGAGCACAT
ACAGCTGATCCAGAGAAGCGCAAGCTCATCCAGCAGCAGCTTGTTCTCCTTTTGCATGCTCACAAGTGCC
AGCGCCGGGAACAGGCCAATGGGGAAGTGAGGCAGTGCAACCTTCCCCACTGTCGCACAATGAAGAATGT
CCTAAACCACATGACACACTGCCAGTCAGGCAAGTCTTGCCAAGTGGCACACTGTGCATCTTCTCGACAA
ATCATTTCACACTGGAAGAATTGTACAAGACATGATTGTCCTGTGTGTCTCCCCCTCAAAAATGCTGGTG
ATAAGAGAAATCAACAGCCAATTTTGACTGGAGCACCCGTTGGACTTGGAAATCCTAGCTCTCTAGGGGT
GGGTCAACAGTCTGCCCCCAACCTAAGCACTGTTAGTCAGATTGATCCCAGCTCCATAGAAAGAGCCTAT
GCAGCTCTTGGACTACCCTATCAAGTAAATCAGATGCCGACACAACCCCAGGTGCAAGCAAAGAACCAGC
AGAATCAGCAGCCTGGGCAGTCTCCCCAAGGCATGCGGCCCATGAGCAACATGAGTGCTAGTCCTATGGG
AGTAAATGGAGGTGTAGGAGTTCAAACGCCGAGTCTTCTTTCTGACTCAATGTTGCATTCAGCCATAAAT
TCTCAAAACCCAATGATGAGTGAAAATGCCAGTGTGCCCTCCCTGGGTCCTATGCCAACAGCAGCTCAAC
CATCCACTACTGGAATTCGGAAACAGTGGCACGAAGATATTACTCAGGATCTTCGAAATCATCTTGTTCA
CAAACTCGTCCAAGCCATATTTCCTACGCCGGATCCTGCTGCTTTAAAAGACAGACGGATGGAAAACCTA
GTTGCATATGCTCGGAAAGTTGAAGGGGACATGTATGAATCTGCAAACAATCGAGCGGAATACTACCACC
TTCTAGCTGAGAAAATCTATAAGATCCAGAAAGAACTAGAAGAAAAACGAAGGACCAGACTACAGAAGCA
GAACATGCTACCAAATGCTGCAGGCATGGTTCCAGTTTCCATGAATCCAGGGCCTAACATGGGACAGCCG
CAACCAGGAATGACTTCTAATGGCCCTCTACCTGACCCAAGTATGATCCGTGGCAGTGTGCCAAACCAGA
TGATGCCTCGAATAACTCCACAATCTGGTTTGAATCAATTTGGCCAGATGAGCATGGCCCAGCCCCCTAT
TGTACCCCGGCAAACCCCTCCTCTTCAGCACCATGGACAGTTGGCTCAACCTGGAGCTCTCAACCCGCCT
ATGGGCTATGGGCCTCGTATGCAACAGCCTTCCAACCAGGGCCAGTTCCTTCCTCAGACTCAGTTCCCAT
CACAGGGAATGAATGTAACAAATATCCCTTTGGCTCCGTCCAGCGGTCAAGCTCCAGTGTCTCAAGCACA
AATGTCTAGTTCTTCCTGCCCGGTGAACTCTCCTATAATGCCTCCAGGGTCTCAGGGGAGCCACATTCAC
TGTCCCCAGCTTCCTCAACCAGCTCTTCATCAGAATTCACCCTCGCCTGTACCTAGTCGTACCCCCACCC
CTCACCATACTCCCCCAAGCATAGGGGCTCAGCAGCCACCAGCAACAACAATTCCAGCCCCTGTTCCTAC
ACCTCCTGCCATGCCACCTGGGCCACAGTCCCAGGCTCTACATCCCCCTCCAAGGCAGACACCTACACCA
CCAACAACACAACTTCCCCAACAAGTGCAGCCTTCACTTCCTGCTGCACCTTCTGCTGACCAGCCCCAGC
AGCAGCCTCGCTCACAGCAGAGCACAGCAGCGTCTGTTCCTACCCCAACAGCACCGCTGCTTCCTCCGCA
GCCTGCAACTCCACTTTCCCAGCCAGCTGTAAGCATTGAAGGACAGGTATCAAATCCTCCATCTACTAGT
AGCACAGAAGTGAATTCTCAGGCCATTGCTGAGAAGCAGCCTTCCCAGGAAGTGAAGATGGAGGCCAAAA
TGGAAGTGGATCAACCAGAACCAGCAGATACTCAGCCGGAGGATGTTTCAGAGTCTAAAGTGGAAGACTG
TAAAATGGAATCTACCGAAACAGAAGAGAGAAGCACTGAGTTAAAAACTGAAATAAAAGAGGAGGAAGAC
CAGCCAAGTACTTCAGCTACCCAGTCATCTCCGGCTCCAGGACAGTCAAAGAAAAAGATTTTCAAACCAG
AAGAACTACGACAGGCACTGATGCCAACATTGGAGGCACTTTACCGTCAGGATCCAGAATCCCTTCCCTT
TCGTCAACCTGTGGACCCTCAGCTTTTAGGAATCCCTGATTACTTTGATATTGTGAAGAGCCCCATGGAT
CTTTCTACCATTAAGAGGAAGTTAGACACTGGACAGTATCAGGAGCCCTGGCAGTATGTCGATGATATTT
GGCTTATGTTCAATAATGCCTGGTTATATAACCGGAAAACATCACGGGTATACAAATACTGCTCCAAGCT
CTCTGAGGTCTTTGAACAAGAAATTGACCCAGTGATGCAAAGCCTTGGATACTGTTGTGGCAGAAAGTTG
GAGTTCTCTCCACAGACACTGTGTTGCTACGGCAAACAGTTGTGCACAATACCTCGTGATGCCACTTATT
ACAGTTACCAGAACAGGTATCATTTCTGTGAGAAGTGTTTCAATGAGATCCAAGGGGAGAGCGTTTCTTT
GGGGGATGACCCTTCCCAGCCTCAAACTACAATAAATAAAGAACAATTTTCCAAGAGAAAAAATGACACA
CTGGATCCTGAACTGTTTGTTGAATGTACAGAGTGCGGAAGAAAGATGCATCAGATCTGTGTCCTTCACC
ATGAGATCATCTGGCCTGCTGGATTCGTCTGTGATGGCTGTTTAAAGAAAAGTGCACGAACTAGGAAAGA
AAATAAGTTTTCTGCTAAAAGGTTGCCATCTACCAGACTTGGCACCTTTCTAGAGAATCGTGTGAATGAC
TTTCTGAGGCGACAGAATCACCCTGAGTCAGGAGAGGTCACTGTTAGAGTAGTTCATGCTTCTGACAAAA
CCGTGGAAGTAAAACCAGGCATGAAAGCAAGGTTTGTGGACAGTGGAGAGATGGCAGAATCCTTTCCATA
CCGAACCAAAGCCCTCTTTGCCTTTGAAGAAATTGATGGTGTTGACCTGTGCTTCTTTGGCATGCATGTT
CAAGAGTATGGCTCTGACTGCCCTCCACCCAACCAGAGGAGAGTATACATATCTTACCTCGATAGTGTTC
ATTTCTTCCGTCCTAAATGCTTGAGGACTGCAGTCTATCATGAAATCCTAATTGGATATTTAGAATATGT
CAAGAAATTAGGTTACACAACAGGGCATATTTGGGCATGTCCACCAAGTGAGGGAGATGATTATATCTTC
CATTGCCATCCTCCTGACCAGAAGATACCCAAGCCCAAGCGACTGCAGGAATGGTACAAAAAAATGCTTG
ACAAGGCTGTATCAGAGCGTATTGTCCATGACTACAAGGATATTTTTAAACAAGCTACTGAAGATAGATT
AACAAGTGCAAAGGAATTGCCTTATTTCGAGGGTGATTTCTGGCCCAATGTTCTGGAAGAAAGCATTAAG
GAACTGGAACAGGAGGAAGAAGAGAGAAAACGAGAGGAAAACACCAGCAATGAAAGCACAGATGTGACCA
AGGGAGACAGCAAAAATGCTAAAAAGAAGAATAATAAGAAAACCAGCAAAAATAAGAGCAGCCTGAGTAG
GGGCAACAAGAAGAAACCCGGGATGCCCAATGTATCTAACGACCTCTCACAGAAACTATATGCCACCATG
GAGAAGCATAAAGAGGTCTTCTTTGTGATCCGCCTCATTGCTGGCCCTGCTGCCAACTCCCTGCCTCCCA
TTGTTGATCCTGATCCTCTCATCCCCTGCGATCTGATGGATGGTCGGGATGCGTTTCTCACGCTGGCAAG
GGACAAGCACCTGGAGTTCTCTTCACTCCGAAGAGCCCAGTGGTCCACCATGTGCATGCTGGTGGAGCTG
CACACGCAGAGCCAGGACCGCTTTGTCTACACCTGCAATGAATGCAAGCACCATGTGGAGACACGCTGGC
ACTGTACTGTCTGTGAGGATTATGACTTGTGTATCACCTGCTATAACACTAAAAACCATGACCACAAAAT
GGAGAAACTAGGCCTTGGCTTAGATGATGAGAGCAACAACCAGCAGGCTGCAGCCACCCAGAGCCCAGGC
GATTCTCGCCGCCTGAGTATCCAGCGCTGCATCCAGTCTCTGGTCCATGCTTGCCAGTGTCGGAATGCCA
ATTGCTCACTGCCATCCTGCCAGAAGATGAAGCGGGTTGTGCAGCATACCAAGGGTTGCAAACGGAAAAC
CAATGGCGGGTGCCCCATCTGCAAGCAGCTCATTGCCCTCTGCTGCTACCATGCCAAGCACTGCCAGGAG
AACAAATGCCCGGTGCCGTTCTGCCTAAACATCAAGCAGAAGCTCCGGCAGCAACAGCTGCAGCACCGAC
TACAGCAGGCCCAAATGCTTCGCAGGAGGATGGCCAGCATGCAGCGGACTGGTGTGGTTGGGCAGCAACA
GGGCCTCCCTTCCCCCACTCCTGCCACTCCAACGACACCAACTGGCCAACAGCCAACCACCCCGCAGACG
CCCCAGCCCACTTCTCAGCCTCAGCCTACCCCTCCCAATAGCATGCCACCCTACTTGCCCAGGACTCAAG
CTGCTGGCCCTGTGTCCCAGGGTAAGGCAGCAGGCCAGGTGACCCCTCCAACCCCTCCTCAGACTGCTCA
GCCACCCCTTCCAGGGCCCCCACCTGCAGCAGTGGAAATGGCAATGCAGATTCAGAGAGCAGCGGAGACG
CAGCGCCAGATGGCCCACGTGCAAATTTTTCAAAGGCCAATCCAACACCAGATGCCCCCGATGACTCCCA
TGGCCCCCATGGGTATGAACCCACCTCCCATGACCAGAGGTCCCAGTGGGCATTTGGAGCCAGGGATGGG
ACCGACAGGGATGCAGCAACAGCCACCCTGGAGCCAAGGAGGATTGCCTCAGCCCCAGCAACTACAGTCT
GGGATGCCAAGGCCAGCCATGATGTCAGTGGCCCAGCATGGTCAACCTTTGAACATGGCTCCACAACCAG
GATTGGGCCAGGTAGGTATCAGCCCACTCAAACCAGGCACTGTGTCTCAACAAGCCTTACAAAACCTTTT
GCGGACTCTCAGGTCTCCCAGCTCTCCCCTGCAGCAGCAACAGGTGCTTAGTATCCTTCACGCCAACCCC
CAGCTGTTGGCTGCATTCATCAAGCAGCGGGCTGCCAAGTATGCCAACTCTAATCCACAACCCATCCCTG
GGCAGCCTGGCATGCCCCAGGGGCAGCCAGGGCTACAGCCACCTACCATGCCAGGTCAGCAGGGGGTCCA
CTCCAATCCAGCCATGCAGAACATGAATCCAATGCAGGCGGGCGTTCAGAGGGCTGGCCTGCCCCAGCAG
CAACCACAGCAGCAACTCCAGCCACCCATGGGAGGGATGAGCCCCCAGGCTCAGCAGATGAACATGAACC
ACAACACCATGCCTTCACAATTCCGAGACATCTTGAGACGACAGCAAATGATGCAACAGCAGCAGCAACA
GGGAGCAGGGCCAGGAATAGGCCCTGGAATGGCCAACCATAACCAGTTCCAGCAACCCCAAGGAGTTGGC
TACCCACCACAGCAGCAGCAGCGGATGCAGCATCACATGCAACAGATGCAACAAGGAAATATGGGACAGA
TAGGCCAGCTTCCCCAGGCCTTGGGAGCAGAGGCAGGTGCCAGTCTACAGGCCTATCAGCAGCGACTCCT
TCAGCAACAGATGGGGTCCCCTGTTCAGCCCAACCCCATGAGCCCCCAGCAGCATATGCTCCCAAATCAG
GCCCAGTCCCCACACCTACAAGGCCAGCAGATCCCTAATTCTCTCTCCAATCAAGTGCGCTCTCCCCAGC
CTGTCCCTTCTCCACGGCCACAGTCCCAGCCCCCCCACTCCAGTCCTTCCCCAAGGATGCAGCCTCAGCC
TTCTCCACACCACGTTTCCCCACAGACAAGTTCCCCACATCCTGGACTGGTAGCTGCCCAGGCCAACCCC
ATGGAACAAGGGCATTTTGCCAGCCCGGACCAGAATTCAATGCTTTCTCAGCTTGCTAGCAATCCAGGCA
TGGCAAACCTCCATGGTGCAAGCGCCACGGACCTGGGACTCAGCACCGATAACTCAGACTTGAATTCAAA
CCTCTCACAGAGTACACTAGACATACACTAGGTCGACCTGCAGAAGCTTGGCCGCCATGGCCCAACTTGT
TTATTGCAGCTTATAATGGTTACAAATAAAGCAATAGCATCACAAATTTCACAAATAAAGCATTTTTTTC
ACTGCATTCTAGTTGTGGTTTGTCCAAACTCATCAATGTATCTTATCATGTCTGGATCGGGAATTAATTC
GGCGCAGCACCATGGCCTGAAATAACCTCTGAAAGAGGAACTTGGTTAGGTACCTTCTGAGGCGGAAAGA
ACCAGCTGTGGAATGTGTGTCAGTTAGGGTGTGGAAAGTCCCCAGGCTCCCCAGCAGGCAGAAGTATGCA
AAGCATGCATCTCAATTAGTCAGCAACCAGGTGTGGAAAGTCCCCAGGCTCCCCAGCAGGCAGAAGTATG
CAAAGCATGCATCTCAATTAGTCAGCAACCATAGTCCCGCCCCTAACTCCGCCCATCCCGCCCCTAACTC
CGCCCAGTTCCGCCCATTCTCCGCCCCATGGCTGACTAATTTTTTTTATTTATGCAGAGGCCGAGGCCGC
CTCGGCCTCTGAGCTATTCCAGAAGTAGTGAGGAGGCTTTTTTGGAGGCCTAGGCTTTTGCAAAAAGCTG
TTAACAGCTTGGCACTGGCCGTCGTTTTACAACGTCGTGACTGGGAAAACCCTGGCGTTACCCAACTTAA
TCGCCTTGCAGCACATCCCCCTTTCGCCAGCTGGCGTAATAGCGAAGAGGCCCGCACCGATCGCCCTTCC
CAACAGTTGCGCAGCCTGAATGGCGAATGGCGCCTGATGCGGTATTTTCTCCTTACGCATCTGTGCGGTA
TTTCACACCGCATA
[142 nt withheld, positions 9745-9886]
C
[141 nt withheld, positions 9888-10028]
CCTTTGACGTTGGAGTCCACGTTCTTT
[37 nt withheld, positions 10056-10092]
ACCCTATCTCGGGCTATTCTTTTGATTTATAAGGGATTTTGCCGATTTCGGCCTATTGGTTAAAAAATGA
GCTGATTTAACAAAAATTTAACGCGAATTTTAACAAAATATTAACGTTTACAATTTTATGGTGCACTCTC
AGTACAATCTGCTCTGATGCCGCATAGTTAAGCCAGCCCCGACACCCGCCAACACCCGCTGACGCGCCCT
GACGGGCTTGTCTGCTCCCGGCATCCGCTTACAGACAAGCTGTGACCGTCTCCGGGAGCTGCATGTGTCA
GAGGTTTTCACCGTCATCACCGAAACGCGCGAGACGAAAGGGCCTCGTGATACGCCTATTTTTATAGGTT
AATGTCATGATAATAATGGTTTCTTAGACGTCAGGTGGCACTTTTCGGGGAAATGTGCGCGGAACCCCTA
TTTGTTTATTTTTCTAAATACATTCAAATATGTATCCGCTCATGAGACAATAACCCTGATAAATGCTTCA
ATAATATTGAAAAAGGAAGAGTATGAGTATTCAACATTTCCGTGTCGCCCTTATTCCCTTTTTTGCGGCA
TTTTGCCTTCCTGTTTTTGCTCACCCAGAAACGCTGGTGAAAGTAAAAGATGCTGAAGATCAGTTGGGTG
CACGAGTGGGTTACATCGAACTGGATCTCAACAGCGGTAAGATCCTTGAGAGTTTTCGCCCCGAAGAACG
TTTTCCAATGATGAGCACTTTTAAAGTTCTGCTATGTGGCGCGGTATTATCCCGTATTGACGCCGGGCAA
GAGCAACTCGGTCGCCGCATACACTATTCTCAGAATGACTTGGTTGAGTACTCACCAGTCACAGAAAAGC
ATCTTACGGATGGCATGACAGTAAGAGAATTATGCAGTGCTGCCATAACCATGAGTGATAACACTGCGGC
CAACTTACTTCTGACAACGATCGGAGGACCGAAGGAGCTAACCGCTTTTTTGCACAACATGGGGGATCAT
GTAACTCGCCTTGATCGTTGGGAACCGGAGCTGAATGAAGCCATACCAAACGACGAGCGTGACACCACGA
TGCCTGTAGCAATGGCAACAACGTTGCGCAAACTATTAACTGGCGAACTACTTACTCTAGCTTCCCGGCA
ACAATTAATAGACTGGATGGAGGCGGATAAAGTTGCAGGACCACTTCTGCGCTCGGCCCTTCCGGCTGGC
TGGTTTATTGCTGATAAATCTGGAGCCGGTGAGCGTGGGTCTCGCGGTATCATTGCAGCACTGGGGCCAG
ATGGTAAGCCCTCCCGTATCGTAGTTATCTACACGACGGGGAGTCAGGCAACTATGGATGAACGAAATAG
ACAGATCGCTGAGATAGGTGCCTCACTGATTAAGCATTGGTAACTGTCAGACCAAGTTTACTCATATATA
CTTTAGATTGATTTAAAACTTCATTTTTAATTTAAAAGGATCTAGGTGAAGATCCTTTTTGATAATCTCA
TGACCAAAATCCCTTAACGTGAGTTTTCGTTCCACTGAGCGTCAGACCCCGTAGAAAAGATCAAAGGATC
TTCTTGAGATCCTTTTTTTCTGCGCGTAATCTGCTGCTTGCAAACAAAAAAACCACCGCTACCAGCGGTG
GTTTGTTTGCCGGATCAAGAGCTACCAACTCTTTTTCCGAAGGTAACTGGCTTCAGCAGAGCGCAGATAC
CAAATACTGTTCTTCTAGTGTAGCCGTAGTTAGGCCACCACTTCAAGAACTCTGTAGCACCGCCTACATA
CCTCGCTCTGCTAATCCTGTTACCAGTGGCTGCTGCCAGTGGCGATAAGTCGTGTCTTACCGGGTTGGAC
TCAAGACGATAGTTACCGGATAAGGCGCAGCGGTCGGGCTGAACGGGGGGTTCGTGCACACAGCCCAGCT
TGGAGCGAACGACCTACACCGAACTGAGATACCTACAGCGTGAGCTATGAGAAAGCGCCACGCTTCCCGA
AGGGAGAAAGGCGGACAGGTATCCGGTAAGCGGCAGGGTCGGAACAGGAGAGCGCACGAGGGAGCTTCCA
GGGGGAAACGCCTGGTATCTTTATAGTCCTGTCGGGTTTCGCCACCTCTGACTTGAGCGTCGATTTTTGT
GATGCTCGTCAGGGGGGCGGAGCCTATGGAAAAACGCCAGCAACGCGGCCTTTTTACGGTTCCTGGCCTT
TTGCTGGCCTTTTGCTCACATGTTCTTTCCTGCGTTATCCCCTGATTCTGTGGATAACCGTATTACCGCC
TTTGAGTGAGCTGATACCGCTCGCCGCAGCCGAACGACCGAGCGCAGCGAGTCAGTGAGCGAGGAAGCGG
AAGAGCGCCCAATACGCAAACCGCCTCTCCCCGCGCGTTGGCCGATTCATTAATGCAGCTGGCACGACAG
GTTTCCCGACTGGAAAGCGGGCAGTGAGCGCAACGCAATTAATGTGAGTTAGCTCACTCATTAGGCACCC
CAGGCTTTACACTTTATGCTTCCGGCTCGTATGTTGTGTGGAATTGTGAGCGGATAACAATTTCACACAG
GAAACAGCTATGACATGATTACGAATTAA
